Addgene plasmid #134216: pKM499
Purpose: Baculovirus expression of CENP-U CENP-Q CENP-OP
Depositing lab: Iain Cheeseman. Depositing organization: Whitehead Institute for Biomedical Research. Publication: The CENP-L-N Complex Forms a Critical Node in an Integrated Meshwork of Interactions at the Centromere-Kinetochore Interface. McKinley KL, Sekulic N, Guo LY, Tsinman T, Black BE, Cheeseman IM. Mol Cell. 2015 Dec 17;60(6):886-98. doi: 10.1016/j.molcel.2015.10.027. Epub 2015 Nov 19. PubMed 26698661.
Backbone
  Vector backbone: pACEBac1
  Vector type: Insect Expression
Growth in bacteria
  Bacterial resistance: Gentamicin, 10 μg/mL
  Growth temperature: 37°C
  Growth strain: DH5alpha
  Copy number: High Copy
Gene/Insert
  Gene/Insert name: his-CENPU + CENPQ+ CENPOP
  Species: H. sapiens (human)
  Cloning method: Restriction Enzyme; 5′ cloning site Bstx (unknown if destroyed); 3′ cloning site CIP (unknown if destroyed)
Terms and licenses: Academic/Nonprofit Terms; Industry Terms: Not Available to Industry
How to cite: pKM499 was a gift from Iain Cheeseman (Addgene plasmid # 134216 ; http://n2t.net/addgene:134216 ; RRID:Addgene_134216)
