[The description below was written by a language model from this plasmid's Addgene catalogue record and pLannotate feature annotations shown in this document.]
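Description:
pKM499 is an insect-cell (baculovirus) expression construct built on the pACEBac1 transfer vector and designed to co-express human centromere proteins CENP-U, CENP-Q, CENP-O and CENP-P from a single plasmid. It is propagated in E. coli through a high-copy ColE1/pUC-type origin and selected with gentamicin via the aacC1 acetyltransferase gene, which is driven by the class 1 integron Pc promoter. The Tn7L and Tn7R ends bracket the resistance marker and the expression cassettes, so this region can be transposed into a baculoviral bacmid to generate recombinant virus. A loxP site upstream of the first cassette is the standard pACEBac1 feature that permits Cre-mediated fusion with donor plasmids for building multigene assemblies.

Each gene sits in its own repeated expression unit, made up of a polyhedrin promoter for strong very-late expression in infected insect cells, the coding sequence, and an SV40 polyadenylation signal. The short "large T antigen" and "SET1" fragment calls recurring after each gene are probably annotation matches within this repeated vector-derived flanking sequence rather than functional parts. The catalogue lists CENP-U as His-tagged, and the sequenced record shows a short His-tag-type fragment just upstream of CENPU, which would allow affinity purification of the co-expressed complex.

The two sequence records disagree. The depositor's 8,571 nt sequence contains four cassettes (CENPU, CENPQ, CENPO, CENPP), matching the stated purpose. The repository's 7,103 nt sequencing result shows only three and lacks the CENPO unit. The record does not say whether this reflects an assembly artefact caused by the repeated elements or a genuine deletion. The intended use is recombinant production of the CENP-O/P/Q/U group for studies of centromere-kinetochore interactions.
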