Features (pLannotate 1.2.2; 26 found; start..end, strand, type, name):
    190..778     +  rep_origin     ori: high-copy-number ColE1/pMB1/pBR322/pUC origin of replication
    913..1136    -  mobile_element Tn7R: mini-Tn7 element (right end of the Tn7 transposon) Tn7
   1203..1736    -  CDS            GmR: gentamycin acetyltransferase; aacC1; confers resistance to gentamycin
   1925..1953    -  promoter       Pc promoter: intI1 (promoter lies within the coding sequence); class 1 integron promoter
   2024..2057    +  protein_bind   loxP: Cre-mediated recombination occurs in the 8-bp core sequence (GCATACAT). Cre recombinase
   2134..2225    +  promoter       polyhedrin promoter: polh from Autographa californica; promoter for the baculovirus polyhedrin gene
   2268..3521    +  CDS            CENPU: CENPU_HUMAN - Also known as ICEN24, KLIP1, MLF1IP, PBIP1. Experimental evidence at protein level: Swiss-Prot protein existence level 1. Component of the CENPA-NAC (nucleosome-associated) complex, a complex that plays a central role in assembly of kinetochore proteins, mitotic progression and chromosome segregation. The CENPA-NAC complex recruits the CENPA-CAD (nucleosome distal) complex and may be involved in incorporation of newly synthesized CENPA into centromeres. Plays an important role in the correct PLK1 localization to the mitotic kinetochores. A scaffold protein responsible for the ini
   3616..3699    +  CDS            large T antigen (fragment): large T antigen from SV40 (simian virus 40)
   3722..3856    +  polyA_signal   SV40 poly(A) signal: SV40 polyadenylation signal
   3885..3934    +  CDS            SET1 (fragment): solubility-enhancement tag derived from T7 phage gene 10B
   4021..4112    +  promoter       polyhedrin promoter: polh from Autographa californica; promoter for the baculovirus polyhedrin gene
   4155..4958    +  CDS            CENPQ: CENPQ_HUMAN - Also known as C6orf139. Experimental evidence at protein level: Swiss-Prot protein existence level 1. Component of the CENPA-CAD (nucleosome distal) complex, a complex recruited to centromeres which is involved in assembly of kinetochore proteins, mitotic progression and chromosome segregation. May be involved in incorporation of newly synthesized CENPA into centromeres via its interaction with the CENPA-NAC complex (PubMed:16622420). Plays an important role in chromosome congression and in the recruitment of CENP-O complex (which comprises CENPO, CENPP, CENPQ and CENPU), CENPE a
   5040..5123    +  CDS            large T antigen (fragment): large T antigen from SV40 (simian virus 40)
   5146..5280    +  polyA_signal   SV40 poly(A) signal: SV40 polyadenylation signal
   5309..5358    +  CDS            SET1 (fragment): solubility-enhancement tag derived from T7 phage gene 10B
   5466..5557    +  promoter       polyhedrin promoter: polh from Autographa californica; promoter for the baculovirus polyhedrin gene
   5600..6499    +  CDS            CENPO: CENPO_HUMAN - Also known as ICEN36, MCM21R. Experimental evidence at protein level: Swiss-Prot protein existence level 1. Component of the CENPA-CAD (nucleosome distal) complex, a complex recruited to centromeres which is involved in assembly of kinetochore proteins, mitotic progression and chromosome segregation. May be involved in incorporation of newly synthesized CENPA into centromeres via its interaction with the CENPA-NAC complex. Modulates the kinetochore-bound levels of NDC80 complex. From Homo sapiens (Human).
   6581..6664    +  CDS            large T antigen (fragment): large T antigen from SV40 (simian virus 40)
   6687..6821    +  polyA_signal   SV40 poly(A) signal: SV40 polyadenylation signal
   6850..6899    +  CDS            SET1 (fragment): solubility-enhancement tag derived from T7 phage gene 10B
   6993..7084    +  promoter       polyhedrin promoter: polh from Autographa californica; promoter for the baculovirus polyhedrin gene
   7127..7990    +  CDS            CENPP: CENPP_HUMAN - Experimental evidence at protein level: Swiss-Prot protein existence level 1. Component of the CENPA-CAD (nucleosome distal) complex, a complex recruited to centromeres which is involved in assembly of kinetochore proteins, mitotic progression and chromosome segregation. May be involved in incorporation of newly synthesized CENPA into centromeres via its interaction with the CENPA-NAC complex. From Homo sapiens (Human).
   8072..8155    +  CDS            large T antigen (fragment): large T antigen from SV40 (simian virus 40)
   8178..8312    +  polyA_signal   SV40 poly(A) signal: SV40 polyadenylation signal
   8341..8390    +  CDS            SET1 (fragment): solubility-enhancement tag derived from T7 phage gene 10B
   8421..8571    -  mobile_element Tn7L (fragment): mini-Tn7 element (left end of the Tn7 transposon) Tn7
>Addgene plasmid #134216 | pKM499 | depositor full sequence | sequence record 258060 | Full Sequence
ACCGGTTGACTTGGGTCAACTGTCAGACCAAGTTTACTCATATATACTTTAGATTGATTTAAAACTTCAT
TTTTAATTTAAAAGGATCTAGGTGAAGATCCTTTTTGATAATCTCATGACCAAAATCCCTTAACGTGAGT
TTTCGTTCCACTGAGCGTCAGACCCCGTAGAAAAGATCAAAGGATCTTCTTGAGATCCTTTTTTTCTGCG
CGTAATCTGCTGCTTGCAAACAAAAAAACCACCGCTACCAGCGGTGGTTTGTTTGCCGGATCAAGAGCTA
CCAACTCTTTTTCCGAAGGTAACTGGCTTCAGCAGAGCGCAGATACCAAATACTGTTCTTCTAGTGTAGC
CGTAGTTAGGCCACCACTTCAAGAACTCTGTAGCACCGCCTACATACCTCGCTCTGCTAATCCTGTTACC
AGTGGCTGCTGCCAGTGGCGATAAGTCGTGTCTTACCGGGTTGGACTCAAGACGATAGTTACCGGATAAG
GCGCAGCGGTCGGGCTGAACGGGGGGTTCGTGCACACAGCCCAGCTTGGAGCGAACGACCTACACCGAAC
TGAGATACCTACAGCGTGAGCTATGAGAAAGCGCCACGCTTCCCGAAGGGAGAAAGGCGGACAGGTATCC
GGTAAGCGGCAGGGTCGGAACAGGAGAGCGCACGAGGGAGCTTCCAGGGGGAAACGCCTGGTATCTTTAT
AGTCCTGTCGGGTTTCGCCACCTCTGACTTGAGCGTCGATTTTTGTGATGCTCGTCAGGGGGGCGGAGCC
TATGGAAAAACGCCAGCAACGCGGCCTTTTTACGGTTCCTGGCCTTTTGCTGGCCTTTTGCTCACATGTT
CTTTCCTGCGTTATCCCCTGATTGACTTGGGTCGCTCTTCCTGTGGATGCGCAGATGCCCTGCGTAAGCG
GGTGTGGGCGGACAATAAAGTCTTAAACTGAACAAAATAGATCTAAACTATGACAATAAAGTCTTAAACT
AGACAGAATAGTTGTAAACTGAAATCAGTCCAGTTATGCTGTGAAAAAGCATACTGGACTTTTGTTATGG
CTAAAGCAAACTCTTCATTTTCTGAAGTGCAAATTGCCCGTCGTATTAAAGAGGGGCGTGGCCAAGGGCA
TGTAAAGACTATATTCGCGGCGTTGTGACAATTTACCGAACAACTCCGCGGCCGGGAAGCCGATCTCGGC
TTGAACGAATTGTTAGGTGGCGGTACTTGGGTCGATATCAAAGTGCATCACTTCTTCCCGTATGCCCAAC
TTTGTATAGAGAGCCACTGCGGGATCGTCACCGTAATCTGCTTGCACGTAGATCACATAAGCACCAAGCG
CGTTGGCCTCATGCTTGAGGAGATTGATGAGCGCGGTGGCAATGCCCTGCCTCCGGTGCTCGCCGGAGAC
TGCGAGATCATAGATATAGATCTCACTACGCGGCTGCTCAAACTTGGGCAGAACGTAAGCCGCGAGAGCG
CCAACAACCGCTTCTTGGTCGAAGGCAGCAAGCGCGATGAATGTCTTACTACGGAGCAAGTTCCCGAGGT
AATCGGAGTCCGGCTGATGTTGGGAGTAGGTGGCTACGTCTCCGAACTCACGACCGAAAAGATCAAGAGC
AGCCCGCATGGATTTGACTTGGTCAGGGCCGAGCCTACATGTGCGAATGATGCCCATACTTGAGCCACCT
AACTTTGTTTTAGGGCGACTGCCCTGCTGCGTAACATCGTTGCTGCTGCGTAACATCGTTGCTGCTCCAT
AACATCAAACATCGACCCACGGCGTAACGCGCTTGCTGCTTGGATGCCCGAGGCATAGACTGTACAAAAA
AACAGTCATAACAAGCCATGAAAACCGCCACTGCGCCGTTACCACCGCTGCGTTCGGTCAAGGTTCTGGA
CCAGTTGCGTGAGCGCATACGCTACTTGCATTACAGTTTACGAACCGAACAGGCTTATGTCAACTGGGTT
CGTGCCTTCATCCGTTTCCACGGTGTGCGTCACCCGGCAACCTTGGGCAGCAGCGAAGTCGCCATAACTT
CGTATAGCATACATTATACGAAGTTATCTGTAACTATAACGGTCCTAAGGTAGCGAGTTTAAACACTAGT
ATCGATTCGCGACCTACTCCGGAATATTAATAGATCATGGAGATAATTAAAATGATAACCATCTCGCAAA
TAAATAAGTATTTTACTGTTTTCGTAACAGTTTTGTAATAAAAAAACCTATAAATATTCCGGATTATTCA
TACCGTCCCACCATCGGGCGCGGATCCATGGCCCCGCGCGGTCGTCGCCGTCCTCGTCCGCACCGTAGCG
AAGGTGCCCGTCGTAGCAAGAACACCCTGGAGCGCACCCACAGCATGAAGGACAAGGCCGGTCAGAAGTG
CAAACCTATCGACGTGTTCGACTTCCCGGACAACAGCGACGTGAGTAGTATCGGCCGCCTGGGTGAGAAT
GAGAAGGACGAGGAGACCTACGAGACATTCGATCCGCCTCTGCATAGCACCGCCATTTACGCAGACGAAG
AGGAGTTCAGCAAGCACTGCGGCCTGAGCTTAAGCAGCACCCCGCCTGGCAAGGAAGCAAAGCGTAGCAG
TGACACCAGTGGCAATGAGGCCAGTGAAATCGAGAGCGTGAAGATCAGCGCAAAGAAGCCTGGCCGTAAG
CTGCGCCCGATCAGCGACGATAGCGAGAGCATTGAGGAGAGTGATACCCGCCGCAAGGTGAAAAGCGCAG
AGAAGATCAGCACCCAGCGCCACGAAGTTATTCGCACCACAGCAAGCAGCGAACTGAGCGAGAAACCGGC
CGAAAGCGTGACAAGTAAAAAGACAGGCCCGCTGAGCGCACAACCTAGCGTGGAAAAGGAGAACCTGGCC
ATCGAAAGCCAGAGTAAGACCCAAAAAAAAGGTAAGATTAGCCATGACAAGCGCAAGAAGAGCCGTAGCA
AGGCCATCGGCAGCGACACCAGTGACATCGTGCACATTTGGTGCCCGGAGGGTATGAAAACCAGCGACAT
TAAAGAGCTGAACATCGTGCTGCCGGAGTTTGAGAAGACCCACCTGGAACACCAGCAGCGCATCGAGAGT
AAGGTGTGCAAGGCCGCCATCGCCACCTTTTACGTTAATGTTAAAGAGCAGTTTATTAAAATGCTGAAGG
AGAGCCAGATGCTGACCAACCTGAAGCGCAAGAACGCCAAGATGATCAGCGACATCGAGAAGAAGCGCCA
GCGCATGATCGAGGTGCAGGACGAATTACTGCGCCTGGAGCCGCAGCTGAAGCAACTGCAGACAAAGTAC
GACGAGCTGAAGGAGCGCAAGAGCAGCCTGCGCAACGCAGCCTACTTTCTGAGCAACCTGAAACAGTTAT
ATCAAGATTACAGCGATGTGCAGGCACAGGAGCCGAATGTGAAAGAGACATACGACAGCAGTAGTCTGCC
TGCCTTACTGTTCAAGGCCCGTACCCTGTTAGGTGCAGAGAGCCATCTGCGCAACATCAACCACCAGCTG
GAAAAGTTACTGGACCAGGGCGAATTCAAAGGCCTACGTCGACGAGCTCACTTGTCGCGGCCGCTTTCGA
ATCTAGAGCCTGCAGTCTCGACAAGCTTGTCGAGAAGTACTAGAGGATCATAATCAGCCATACCACATTT
GTAGAGGTTTTACTTGCTTTAAAAAACCTCCCACACCTCCCCCTGAACCTGAAACATAAAATGAATGCAA
TTGTTGTTGTTAACTTGTTTATTGCAGCTTATAATGGTTACAAATAAAGCAATAGCATCACAAATTTCAC
AAATAAAGCATTTTTTTCACTGCATTCTAGTTGTGGTTTGTCCAAACTCATCAATGTATCTTATCATGTC
TGGATCTGATCACTGCTTGAGCCTAGAAGATCCGGCTGCTAACAAAGCCCGAAAGGAAGCTGAGTTGGCT
GCTGCCACCGCTGAGCAATAACTATCATAACCCCTAGGGTATACCCATAGCGAGTTTAAACACTAGTATC
GATTCGCGACCTACTCCGGAATATTAATAGATCATGGAGATAATTAAAATGATAACCATCTCGCAAATAA
ATAAGTATTTTACTGTTTTCGTAACAGTTTTGTAATAAAAAAACCTATAAATATTCCGGATTATTCATAC
CGTCCCACCATCGGGCGCGGATCCATGAGCGGCAAGGCCAACGCCAGCAAGAAGAATGCCCAGCAGCTGA
AGCGCAATCCGAAGCGTAAGAAGGACAACGAAGAGGTGGTGCTGAGCGAGAACAAGGTGCGCAACACCGT
GAAGAAGAATAAAAACCACCTGAAAGACCTGAGCAGCGAGGGCCAGACCAAGCATACAAACCTGAAGCAC
GGCAAGACCGCCGCCAGCAAGCGTAAAACCTGGCAGCCTCTGAGCAAGAGCACCCGTGACCACCTGCAGA
CCATGATGGAGAGCGTGATCATGACCATCCTGAGTAACAGCATCAAGGAGAAAGAGGAGATCCAGTATCA
TCTGAACTTCCTGAAGAAGCGTCTGCTGCAACAGTGCGAGACCCTGAAGGTGCCGCCGAAGAAGATGGAG
GATCTGACCAACGTGAGCAGCCTGCTGAACATGGAGCGCGCACGCGACAAGGCAAACGAAGAGGGGCTGG
CCCTGCTGCAAGAGGAGATCGACAAGATGGTGGAGACCACAGAGCTGATGACCGGCAACATCCAAAGCCT
GAAGAACAAGATCCAGATCCTGGCCAGCGAGGTTGAAGAAGAAGAGGAGCGCGTGAAACAGATGCACCAG
ATCAACAGCAGCGGCGTGCTGAGCTTACCGGAACTGAGCCAGAAAACCCTGAAGGCACCGACCCTGCAGA
AGGAAATCCTGGCCCTGATTCCGAACCAGAACGCCCTGCTGAAGGACCTGGACATCCTGCACAACAGCAG
CCAGATGAAGAGCATGAGCACATTCATCGAGGAAGCCTACAAGAAGCTGGACGCCAGTTAAGTCGACGAG
CTCACTTGTCGCGGCCGCTTTCGAATCTAGAGCCTGCAGTCTCGACAAGCTTGTCGAGAAGTACTAGAGG
ATCATAATCAGCCATACCACATTTGTAGAGGTTTTACTTGCTTTAAAAAACCTCCCACACCTCCCCCTGA
ACCTGAAACATAAAATGAATGCAATTGTTGTTGTTAACTTGTTTATTGCAGCTTATAATGGTTACAAATA
AAGCAATAGCATCACAAATTTCACAAATAAAGCATTTTTTTCACTGCATTCTAGTTGTGGTTTGTCCAAA
CTCATCAATGTATCTTATCATGTCTGGATCTGATCACTGCTTGAGCCTAGAAGATCCGGCTGCTAACAAA
GCCCGAAAGGAAGCTGAGTTGGCTGCTGCCACCGCTGAGCAATAACTATCATAACCCCTAGGGTATACTC
TAATTGGAACCAGATAAGTGAATAGCGAGTTTAAACACTAGTATCGATTCGCGACCTACTCCGGAATATT
AATAGATCATGGAGATAATTAAAATGATAACCATCTCGCAAATAAATAAGTATTTTACTGTTTTCGTAAC
AGTTTTGTAATAAAAAAACCTATAAATATTCCGGATTATTCATACCGTCCCACCATCGGGCGCGGATCCA
TGGAACAGGCAAATCCGCTGCGCCCAGACGGTGAGTCAAAAGGTGGTGTGCTGGCTCATCTGGAACGCCT
GGAAACACAGGTTAGCCGTAGTCGTAAACAGAGCGAAGAACTGCAGTCAGTACAAGCTCAGGAGGGTGCC
CTGGGTACAAAAATCCACAAACTGCGTCGCCTGCGTGATGAACTGCGTGCTGTTGTCCGTCATCGTCGTG
CCAGTGTTAAAGCGTGTATCGCCAACGTTGAACCGAATCAGACAGTCGAGATCAATGAACAAGAAGCGCT
GGAGGAAAAACTGGAGAACGTCAAAGCCATTCTGCAAGCCTATCACTTTACCGGTCTGTCAGGGAAACTG
ACCTCTCGTGGGGTGTGTGTGTGTATTAGTACCGCCTTCGAGGGAAATCTGCTGGACTCCTATTTCGTTG
ACCTGGTGATCCAAAAACCACTGCGCATCCACCATCATTCAGTGCCGGTCTTTATTCCGCTGGAAGAGAT
TGCCGCCAAATATCTGCAAACCAACATCCAACATTTTCTGTTCAGCCTGTGTGAGTATCTGAATGCCTAT
AGCGGGCGTAAATATCAGGCCGATCGCCTGCAAAGCGATTTTGCTGCTCTGCTGACGGGTCCTCTGCAGC
GTAACCCTCTGTGTAATCTGCTGTCCTTCACCTATAAACTGGACCCTGGTGGTCAGAGTTTTCCGTTTTG
TGCTCGTCTGCTGTATAAAGACCTGACCGCCACACTGCCTACAGATGTTACCGTGACATGCCAGGGAGTT
GAAGTCCTGTCTACCAGCTGGGAAGAACAACGTGCCTCACATGAAACCCTGTTCTGTACCAAACCGCTGC
ATCAGGTGTTTGCCAGCTTTACTCGTAAAGGCGAGAAACTGGACATGAGTCTGGTGTCCTAAGTCGACGA
GCTCACTTGTCGCGGCCGCTTTCGAATCTAGAGCCTGCAGTCTCGACAAGCTTGTCGAGAAGTACTAGAG
GATCATAATCAGCCATACCACATTTGTAGAGGTTTTACTTGCTTTAAAAAACCTCCCACACCTCCCCCTG
AACCTGAAACATAAAATGAATGCAATTGTTGTTGTTAACTTGTTTATTGCAGCTTATAATGGTTACAAAT
AAAGCAATAGCATCACAAATTTCACAAATAAAGCATTTTTTTCACTGCATTCTAGTTGTGGTTTGTCCAA
ACTCATCAATGTATCTTATCATGTCTGGATCTGATCACTGCTTGAGCCTAGAAGATCCGGCTGCTAACAA
AGCCCGAAAGGAAGCTGAGTTGGCTGCTGCCACCGCTGAGCAATAACTATCATAACCCCTAGGGTATACC
CATCTAAGGTAGCGAGTTTAAACACTAGTATCGATTCGCGACCTACTCCGGAATATTAATAGATCATGGA
GATAATTAAAATGATAACCATCTCGCAAATAAATAAGTATTTTACTGTTTTCGTAACAGTTTTGTAATAA
AAAAACCTATAAATATTCCGGATTATTCATACCGTCCCACCATCGGGCGCGGATCCATGGATGCCGAACT
GGCTGAAGTCCGTGCTCTGCAAGCTGAGATCGCTGCTCTGCGTCGTGCCTGTGAAGATCCTCCGGCTCCT
TGGGAAGAAAAATCCCGTGTCCAGAAATCATTTCAGGCCATTCATCAGTTTAACCTGGAGGGGTGGAAAA
GCTCTAAAGACCTGAAAAACCAGCTGGGTCATCTGGAATCAGAGCTGTCGTTTCTGTCTACCCTGACCGG
CATTAACATTCGTAACCACTCAAAACAAACCGAGGACCTGACCTCTACAGAGATGACGGAGAAATCCATC
CGTAAAGTGCTGCAGCGCCATCGTCTGTCTGGAAATTGCCACATGGTGACCTTTCAACTGGAGTTCCAAA
TCCTGGAGATTCAGAACAAAGAACGCCTGTCTAGTGCTGTTACTGATCTGAACATCATCATGGAGCCAAC
CGAATGCTCCGAACTGAGCGAATTTGTTAGCCGTGCCGAAGAGCGTAAAGACCTGTTCATGTTTTTTCGT
TCACTGCATTTTTTTGTGGAATGGTTCGAGTATCGTAAACGCACCTTCAAACATCTGAAAGAGAAATATC
CTGACGCCGTGTATCTGTCCGAAGGCCCTTCAAGTTGTAGCATGGGTATCCGCTCGGCCTCTCGTCCGGG
GTTCGAACTGGTTATTGTGTGGCGTATTCAAATCGATGAGGACGGCAAAGTGTTCCCGAAACTGGATCTG
CTGACCAAAGTTCCTCAACGTGCCCTGGAGCTGGATAAAAATCGTGCCATCGAAACCGCTCCTCTGTCTT
TCCGTACCCTGGTTGGTCTGCTGGGTATTGAAGCAGCCCTGGAAAGCCTGATTAAAAGTCTGTGTGCCGA
GGAGAACAACTGAGTCGACGAGCTCACTTGTCGCGGCCGCTTTCGAATCTAGAGCCTGCAGTCTCGACAA
GCTTGTCGAGAAGTACTAGAGGATCATAATCAGCCATACCACATTTGTAGAGGTTTTACTTGCTTTAAAA
AACCTCCCACACCTCCCCCTGAACCTGAAACATAAAATGAATGCAATTGTTGTTGTTAACTTGTTTATTG
CAGCTTATAATGGTTACAAATAAAGCAATAGCATCACAAATTTCACAAATAAAGCATTTTTTTCACTGCA
TTCTAGTTGTGGTTTGTCCAAACTCATCAATGTATCTTATCATGTCTGGATCTGATCACTGCTTGAGCCT
AGAAGATCCGGCTGCTAACAAAGCCCGAAAGGAAGCTGAGTTGGCTGCTGCCACCGCTGAGCAATAACTA
TCATAACCCCTAGGGTATACATCTAGTTCCAAACTATTTTGTCATTTTTAATTTTCGTATTAGCTTACGA
CGCTACACCCAGTTCCCATCTATTTTGTCACTCTTCCCTAAATAATCCTTAAAAACTCCATTTCCACCCC
TCCCAGTTCCCAACTATTTTGTCCGCCCACA
