Features (pLannotate 1.2.2; 22 found; start..end, strand, type, name):
     41..69      -  promoter       Pc promoter: intI1 (promoter lies within the coding sequence); class 1 integron promoter
    140..173     +  protein_bind   loxP: Cre-mediated recombination occurs in the 8-bp core sequence (GCATACAT). Cre recombinase
    250..341     +  promoter       polyhedrin promoter: polh from Autographa californica; promoter for the baculovirus polyhedrin gene
    390..409     +  CDS            capTEV™ (fragment): composite tag for in vivo biotinylation, TEV protease cleavage, and 6xHis tagging
    420..1673    +  CDS            CENPU: CENPU_HUMAN - Also known as ICEN24, KLIP1, MLF1IP, PBIP1. Experimental evidence at protein level: Swiss-Prot protein existence level 1. Component of the CENPA-NAC (nucleosome-associated) complex, a complex that plays a central role in assembly of kinetochore proteins, mitotic progression and chromosome segregation. The CENPA-NAC complex recruits the CENPA-CAD (nucleosome distal) complex and may be involved in incorporation of newly synthesized CENPA into centromeres. Plays an important role in the correct PLK1 localization to the mitotic kinetochores. A scaffold protein responsible for the ini
   1771..1854    +  CDS            large T antigen (fragment): large T antigen from SV40 (simian virus 40)
   1877..2011    +  polyA_signal   SV40 poly(A) signal: SV40 polyadenylation signal
   2040..2089    +  CDS            SET1 (fragment): solubility-enhancement tag derived from T7 phage gene 10B
   2183..2274    +  promoter       polyhedrin promoter: polh from Autographa californica; promoter for the baculovirus polyhedrin gene
   2317..3120    +  CDS            CENPQ: CENPQ_HUMAN - Also known as C6orf139. Experimental evidence at protein level: Swiss-Prot protein existence level 1. Component of the CENPA-CAD (nucleosome distal) complex, a complex recruited to centromeres which is involved in assembly of kinetochore proteins, mitotic progression and chromosome segregation. May be involved in incorporation of newly synthesized CENPA into centromeres via its interaction with the CENPA-NAC complex (PubMed:16622420). Plays an important role in chromosome congression and in the recruitment of CENP-O complex (which comprises CENPO, CENPP, CENPQ and CENPU), CENPE a
   3202..3285    +  CDS            large T antigen (fragment): large T antigen from SV40 (simian virus 40)
   3308..3442    +  polyA_signal   SV40 poly(A) signal: SV40 polyadenylation signal
   3471..3520    +  CDS            SET1 (fragment): solubility-enhancement tag derived from T7 phage gene 10B
   3614..3705    +  promoter       polyhedrin promoter: polh from Autographa californica; promoter for the baculovirus polyhedrin gene
   3748..4611    +  CDS            CENPP: CENPP_HUMAN - Experimental evidence at protein level: Swiss-Prot protein existence level 1. Component of the CENPA-CAD (nucleosome distal) complex, a complex recruited to centromeres which is involved in assembly of kinetochore proteins, mitotic progression and chromosome segregation. May be involved in incorporation of newly synthesized CENPA into centromeres via its interaction with the CENPA-NAC complex. From Homo sapiens (Human).
   4693..4776    +  CDS            large T antigen (fragment): large T antigen from SV40 (simian virus 40)
   4799..4933    +  polyA_signal   SV40 poly(A) signal: SV40 polyadenylation signal
   4962..5011    +  CDS            SET1 (fragment): solubility-enhancement tag derived from T7 phage gene 10B
   5054..5219    -  mobile_element Tn7L: mini-Tn7 element (left end of the Tn7 transposon) Tn7
   5409..5997    +  rep_origin     ori: high-copy-number ColE1/pMB1/pBR322/pUC origin of replication
   6132..6355    -  mobile_element Tn7R: mini-Tn7 element (right end of the Tn7 transposon) Tn7
   6422..6955    -  CDS            GmR: gentamycin acetyltransferase; aacC1; confers resistance to gentamycin
>Addgene plasmid #134216 | pKM499 | addgene full sequence | sequence record 272495 | Addgene NGS Result
TCTGGACCAGTTGCGTGAGCGCATACGCTACTTGCATTACAGTTTACGAACCGAACAGGCTTATGTCAAC
TGGGTTCGTGCCTTCATCCGTTTCCACGGTGTGCGTCACCCGGCAACCTTGGGCAGCAGCGAAGTCGCCA
TAACTTCGTATAGCATACATTATACGAAGTTATCTGTAACTATAACGGTCCTAAGGTAGCGAGTTTAAAC
ACTAGTATCGATTCGCGACCTACTCCGGAATATTAATAGATCATGGAGATAATTAAAATGATAACCATCT
CGCAAATAAATAAGTATTTTACTGTTTTCGTAACAGTTTTGTAATAAAAAAACCTATAAATATTCCGGAT
TATTCATACCGTCCCACCATCGGGCGCGGATCCATGCATCATCATCATCATCATCATGGCAGCGGCAGCA
TGGCCCCGCGCGGTCGTCGCCGTCCTCGTCCGCACCGTAGCGAAGGTGCCCGTCGTAGCAAGAACACCCT
GGAGCGCACCCACAGCATGAAGGACAAGGCCGGTCAGAAGTGCAAACCTATCGACGTGTTCGACTTCCCG
GACAACAGCGACGTGAGTAGTATCGGCCGCCTGGGTGAGAATGAGAAGGACGAGGAGACCTACGAGACAT
TCGATCCGCCTCTGCATAGCACCGCCATTTACGCAGACGAAGAGGAGTTCAGCAAGCACTGCGGCCTGAG
CTTAAGCAGCACCCCGCCTGGCAAGGAAGCAAAGCGTAGCAGTGACACCAGTGGCAATGAGGCCAGTGAA
ATCGAGAGCGTGAAGATCAGCGCAAAGAAGCCTGGCCGTAAGCTGCGCCCGATCAGCGACGATAGCGAGA
GCATTGAGGAGAGTGATACCCGCCGCAAGGTGAAAAGCGCAGAGAAGATCAGCACCCAGCGCCACGAAGT
TATTCGCACCACAGCAAGCAGCGAACTGAGCGAGAAACCGGCCGAAAGCGTGACAAGTAAAAAGACAGGC
CCGCTGAGCGCACAACCTAGCGTGGAAAAGGAGAACCTGGCCATCGAAAGCCAGAGTAAGACCCAAAAAA
AAGGTAAGATTAGCCATGACAAGCGCAAGAAGAGCCGTAGCAAGGCCATCGGCAGCGACACCAGTGACAT
CGTGCACATTTGGTGCCCGGAGGGTATGAAAACCAGCGACATTAAAGAGCTGAACATCGTGCTGCCGGAG
TTTGAGAAGACCCACCTGGAACACCAGCAGCGCATCGAGAGTAAGGTGTGCAAGGCCGCCATCGCCACCT
TTTACGTTAATGTTAAAGAGCAGTTTATTAAAATGCTGAAGGAGAGCCAGATGCTGACCAACCTGAAGCG
CAAGAACGCCAAGATGATCAGCGACATCGAGAAGAAGCGCCAGCGCATGATCGAGGTGCAGGACGAATTA
CTGCGCCTGGAGCCGCAGCTGAAGCAACTGCAGACAAAGTACGACGAGCTGAAGGAGCGCAAGAGCAGCC
TGCGCAACGCAGCCTACTTTCTGAGCAACCTGAAACAGTTATATCAAGATTACAGCGATGTGCAGGCACA
GGAGCCGAATGTGAAAGAGACATACGACAGCAGTAGTCTGCCTGCCTTACTGTTCAAGGCCCGTACCCTG
TTAGGTGCAGAGAGCCATCTGCGCAACATCAACCACCAGCTGGAAAAGTTACTGGACCAGGGCTAAGAAT
TCAAAGGCCTACGTCGACGAGCTCACTTGTCGCGGCCGCTTTCGAATCTAGAGCCTGCAGTCTCGACAAG
CTTGTCGAGAAGTACTAGAGGATCATAATCAGCCATACCACATTTGTAGAGGTTTTACTTGCTTTAAAAA
ACCTCCCACACCTCCCCCTGAACCTGAAACATAAAATGAATGCAATTGTTGTTGTTAACTTGTTTATTGC
AGCTTATAATGGTTACAAATAAAGCAATAGCATCACAAATTTCACAAATAAAGCATTTTTTTCACTGCAT
TCTAGTTGTGGTTTGTCCAAACTCATCAATGTATCTTATCATGTCTGGATCTGATCACTGCTTGAGCCTA
GAAGATCCGGCTGCTAACAAAGCCCGAAAGGAAGCTGAGTTGGCTGCTGCCACCGCTGAGCAATAACTAT
CATAACCCCTAGGGTATACCCATCTAAGGTAGCGAGTTTAAACACTAGTATCGATTCGCGACCTACTCCG
GAATATTAATAGATCATGGAGATAATTAAAATGATAACCATCTCGCAAATAAATAAGTATTTTACTGTTT
TCGTAACAGTTTTGTAATAAAAAAACCTATAAATATTCCGGATTATTCATACCGTCCCACCATCGGGCGC
GGATCCATGAGCGGCAAGGCCAACGCCAGCAAGAAGAATGCCCAGCAGCTGAAGCGCAATCCGAAGCGTA
AGAAGGACAACGAAGAGGTGGTGCTGAGCGAGAACAAGGTGCGCAACACCGTGAAGAAGAATAAAAACCA
CCTGAAAGACCTGAGCAGCGAGGGCCAGACCAAGCATACAAACCTGAAGCACGGCAAGACCGCCGCCAGC
AAGCGTAAAACCTGGCAGCCTCTGAGCAAGAGCACCCGTGACCACCTGCAGACCATGATGGAGAGCGTGA
TCATGACCATCCTGAGTAACAGCATCAAGGAGAAAGAGGAGATCCAGTATCATCTGAACTTCCTGAAGAA
GCGTCTGCTGCAACAGTGCGAGACCCTGAAGGTGCCGCCGAAGAAGATGGAGGATCTGACCAACGTGAGC
AGCCTGCTGAACATGGAGCGCGCACGCGACAAGGCAAACGAAGAGGGGCTGGCCCTGCTGCAAGAGGAGA
TCGACAAGATGGTGGAGACCACAGAGCTGATGACCGGCAACATCCAAAGCCTGAAGAACAAGATCCAGAT
CCTGGCCAGCGAGGTTGAAGAAGAAGAGGAGCGCGTGAAACAGATGCACCAGATCAACAGCAGCGGCGTG
CTGAGCTTACCGGAACTGAGCCAGAAAACCCTGAAGGCACCGACCCTGCAGAAGGAAATCCTGGCCCTGA
TTCCGAACCAGAACGCCCTGCTGAAGGACCTGGACATCCTGCACAACAGCAGCCAGATGAAGAGCATGAG
CACATTCATCGAGGAAGCCTACAAGAAGCTGGACGCCAGTTAAGTCGACGAGCTCACTTGTCGCGGCCGC
TTTCGAATCTAGAGCCTGCAGTCTCGACAAGCTTGTCGAGAAGTACTAGAGGATCATAATCAGCCATACC
ACATTTGTAGAGGTTTTACTTGCTTTAAAAAACCTCCCACACCTCCCCCTGAACCTGAAACATAAAATGA
ATGCAATTGTTGTTGTTAACTTGTTTATTGCAGCTTATAATGGTTACAAATAAAGCAATAGCATCACAAA
TTTCACAAATAAAGCATTTTTTTCACTGCATTCTAGTTGTGGTTTGTCCAAACTCATCAATGTATCTTAT
CATGTCTGGATCTGATCACTGCTTGAGCCTAGAAGATCCGGCTGCTAACAAAGCCCGAAAGGAAGCTGAG
TTGGCTGCTGCCACCGCTGAGCAATAACTATCATAACCCCTAGGGTATACCCATCTAAGGTAGCGAGTTT
AAACACTAGTATCGATTCGCGACCTACTCCGGAATATTAATAGATCATGGAGATAATTAAAATGATAACC
ATCTCGCAAATAAATAAGTATTTTACTGTTTTCGTAACAGTTTTGTAATAAAAAAACCTATAAATATTCC
GGATTATTCATACCGTCCCACCATCGGGCGCGGATCCATGGATGCCGAACTGGCTGAAGTCCGTGCTCTG
CAAGCTGAGATCGCTGCTCTGCGTCGTGCCTGTGAAGATCCTCCGGCTCCTTGGGAAGAAAAATCCCGTG
TCCAGAAATCATTTCAGGCCATTCATCAGTTTAACCTGGAGGGGTGGAAAAGCTCTAAAGACCTGAAAAA
CCAGCTGGGTCATCTGGAATCAGAGCTGTCGTTTCTGTCTACCCTGACCGGCATTAACATTCGTAACCAC
TCAAAACAAACCGAGGACCTGACCTCTACAGAGATGACGGAGAAATCCATCCGTAAAGTGCTGCAGCGCC
ATCGTCTGTCTGGAAATTGCCACATGGTGACCTTTCAACTGGAGTTCCAAATCCTGGAGATTCAGAACAA
AGAACGCCTGTCTAGTGCTGTTACTGATCTGAACATCATCATGGAGCCAACCGAATGCTCCGAACTGAGC
GAATTTGTTAGCCGTGCCGAAGAGCGTAAAGACCTGTTCATGTTTTTTCGTTCACTGCATTTTTTTGTGG
AATGGTTCGAGTATCGTAAACGCACCTTCAAACATCTGAAAGAGAAATATCCTGACGCCGTGTATCTGTC
CGAAGGCCCTTCAAGTTGTAGCATGGGTATCCGCTCGGCCTCTCGTCCGGGGTTCGAACTGGTTATTGTG
TGGCGTATTCAAATCGATGAGGACGGCAAAGTGTTCCCGAAACTGGATCTGCTGACCAAAGTTCCTCAAC
GTGCCCTGGAGCTGGATAAAAATCGTGCCATCGAAACCGCTCCTCTGTCTTTCCGTACCCTGGTTGGTCT
GCTGGGTATTGAAGCAGCCCTGGAAAGCCTGATTAAAAGTCTGTGTGCCGAGGAGAACAACTGAGTCGAC
GAGCTCACTTGTCGCGGCCGCTTTCGAATCTAGAGCCTGCAGTCTCGACAAGCTTGTCGAGAAGTACTAG
AGGATCATAATCAGCCATACCACATTTGTAGAGGTTTTACTTGCTTTAAAAAACCTCCCACACCTCCCCC
TGAACCTGAAACATAAAATGAATGCAATTGTTGTTGTTAACTTGTTTATTGCAGCTTATAATGGTTACAA
ATAAAGCAATAGCATCACAAATTTCACAAATAAAGCATTTTTTTCACTGCATTCTAGTTGTGGTTTGTCC
AAACTCATCAATGTATCTTATCATGTCTGGATCTGATCACTGCTTGAGCCTAGAAGATCCGGCTGCTAAC
AAAGCCCGAAAGGAAGCTGAGTTGGCTGCTGCCACCGCTGAGCAATAACTATCATAACCCCTAGGGTATA
CCCATCTAATTGGAACCAGATAAGTGAAATCTAGTTCCAAACTATTTTGTCATTTTTAATTTTCGTATTA
GCTTACGACGCTACACCCAGTTCCCATCTATTTTGTCACTCTTCCCTAAATAATCCTTAAAAACTCCATT
TCCACCCCTCCCAGTTCCCAACTATTTTGTCCGCCCACAACCGGTTGACTTGGGTCAACTGTCAGACCAA
GTTTACTCATATATACTTTAGATTGATTTAAAACTTCATTTTTAATTTAAAAGGATCTAGGTGAAGATCC
TTTTTGATAATCTCATGACCAAAATCCCTTAACGTGAGTTTTCGTTCCACTGAGCGTCAGACCCCGTAGA
AAAGATCAAAGGATCTTCTTGAGATCCTTTTTTTCTGCGCGTAATCTGCTGCTTGCAAACAAAAAAACCA
CCGCTACCAGCGGTGGTTTGTTTGCCGGATCAAGAGCTACCAACTCTTTTTCCGAAGGTAACTGGCTTCA
GCAGAGCGCAGATACCAAATACTGTTCTTCTAGTGTAGCCGTAGTTAGGCCACCACTTCAAGAACTCTGT
AGCACCGCCTACATACCTCGCTCTGCTAATCCTGTTACCAGTGGCTGCTGCCAGTGGCGATAAGTCGTGT
CTTACCGGGTTGGACTCAAGACGATAGTTACCGGATAAGGCGCAGCGGTCGGGCTGAACGGGGGGTTCGT
GCACACAGCCCAGCTTGGAGCGAACGACCTACACCGAACTGAGATACCTACAGCGTGAGCTATGAGAAAG
CGCCACGCTTCCCGAAGGGAGAAAGGCGGACAGGTATCCGGTAAGCGGCAGGGTCGGAACAGGAGAGCGC
ACGAGGGAGCTTCCAGGGGGAAACGCCTGGTATCTTTATAGTCCTGTCGGGTTTCGCCACCTCTGACTTG
AGCGTCGATTTTTGTGATGCTCGTCAGGGGGGCGGAGCCTATGGAAAAACGCCAGCAACGCGGCCTTTTT
ACGGTTCCTGGCCTTTTGCTGGCCTTTTGCTCACATGTTCTTTCCTGCGTTATCCCCTGATTGACTTGGG
TCGCTCTTCCTGTGGATGCGCAGATGCCCTGCGTAAGCGGGTGTGGGCGGACAATAAAGTCTTAAACTGA
ACAAAATAGATCTAAACTATGACAATAAAGTCTTAAACTAGACAGAATAGTTGTAAACTGAAATCAGTCC
AGTTATGCTGTGAAAAAGCATACTGGACTTTTGTTATGGCTAAAGCAAACTCTTCATTTTCTGAAGTGCA
AATTGCCCGTCGTATTAAAGAGGGGCGTGGCCAAGGGCATGTAAAGACTATATTCGCGGCGTTGTGACAA
TTTACCGAACAACTCCGCGGCCGGGAAGCCGATCTCGGCTTGAACGAATTGTTAGGTGGCGGTACTTGGG
TCGATATCAAAGTGCATCACTTCTTCCCGTATGCCCAACTTTGTATAGAGAGCCACTGCGGGATCGTCAC
CGTAATCTGCTTGCACGTAGATCACATAAGCACCAAGCGCGTTGGCCTCATGCTTGAGGAGATTGATGAG
CGCGGTGGCAATGCCCTGCCTCCGGTGCTCGCCGGAGACTGCGAGATCATAGATATAGATCTCACTACGC
GGCTGCTCAAACTTGGGCAGAACGTAAGCCGCGAGAGCGCCAACAACCGCTTCTTGGTCGAAGGCAGCAA
GCGCGATGAATGTCTTACTACGGAGCAAGTTCCCGAGGTAATCGGAGTCCGGCTGATGTTGGGAGTAGGT
GGCTACGTCTCCGAACTCACGACCGAAAAGATCAAGAGCAGCCCGCATGGATTTGACTTGGTCAGGGCCG
AGCCTACATGTGCGAATGATGCCCATACTTGAGCCACCTAACTTTGTTTTAGGGCGACTGCCCTGCTGCG
TAACATCGTTGCTGCTGCGTAACATCGTTGCTGCTCCATAACATCAAACATCGACCCACGGCGTAACGCG
CTTGCTGCTTGGATGCCCGAGGCATAGACTGTACAAAAAAACAGTCATAACAAGCCATGAAAACCGCCAC
TGCGCCGTTACCACCGCTGCGTTCGGTCAAGGT
